>Addgene plasmid #231066 | pTE5451 | addgene full sequence | sequence record 476591 | Addgene NGS Result
AGCTGCGGCCGCGATTATCAAAAAGGATCTTCACCTAGATCCTTTTAAATTAAAAATGAAGTTTTAAATC
AATCTAAAGTATATATGAGTAAACTTGGTCTGACAGTTACCAATGCTTAATCAGTGAGGCACCTATCTCA
GCGATCTGTCTATTTCGTTCATCCATAGTTGCCTGACTCCCCGTCGTGTAGATAACTACGATACGGGAGG
GCTTACCATCTGGCCCCAGTGCTGCAATGATACCGCGGGACCCACGCTCACCGGCTCCAGATTTATCAGC
AATAAACCAGCCAGCCGGAAGGGCCGAGCGCAGAAGTGGTCCTGCAACTTTATCCGCCTCCATCCAGTCT
ATTAATTGTTGCCGGGAAGCTAGAGTAAGTAGTTCGCCAGTTAATAGTTTGCGCAACGTTGTTGCCATTG
CTACAGGCATCGTGGTGTCACGCTCGTCGTTTGGTATGGCTTCATTCAGCTCCGGTTCCCAACGATCAAG
GCGAGTTACATGATCCCCCATGTTGTGCAAAAAAGCGGTTAGCTCCTTCGGTCCTCCGATCGTTGTCAGA
AGTAAGTTGGCCGCAGTGTTATCACTCATGGTTATGGCAGCACTGCATAATTCTCTTACTGTCATGCCAT
CCGTAAGATGCTTTTCTGTGACTGGTGAGTACTCAACCAAGTCATTCTGAGAATAGTGTATGCGGCGACC
GAGTTGCTCTTGCCCGGCGTCAATACGGGATAATACCGCGCCACATAGCAGAACTTTAAAAGTGCTCATC
ATTGGAAAACGTTCTTCGGGGCGAAAACTCTCAAGGATCTTACCGCTGTTGAGATCCAGTTCGATGTAAC
CCACTCGTGCACCCAACTGATCTTCAGCATCTTTTACTTTCACCAGCGTTTCTGGGTGAGCAAAAACAGG
AAGGCAAAATGCCGCAAAAAAGGGAATAAGGGCGACACGGAAATGTTGAATACTCATACTCTTCCTTTTT
CAATATTATTGAAGCATTTATCAGGGTTATTGTCTCATGAGCGGATACATATTTGAATGTATTTAGAAAA
ATAAACAAATAGGGGTTCCGCGCACATTTCCCCGAAAAGTGCCACCTGTCATGACCAAAATCCCTTAACG
TGAGTTTTCGTTCCACTGAGCGTCAGACCCCGTAGAAAAGATCAAAGGATCTTCTTGAGATCCTTTTTTT
CTGCGCGTAATCTGCTGCTTGCAAACAAAAAAACCACCGCTACCAGCGGTGGTTTGTTTGCCGGATCAAG
AGCTACCAACTCTTTTTCCGAAGGTAACTGGCTTCAGCAGAGCGCAGATACCAAATACTGTTCTTCTAGT
GTAGCCGTAGTTAGGCCACCACTTCAAGAACTCTGTAGCACCGCCTACATACCTCGCTCTGCTAATCCTG
TTACCAGTGGCTGCTGCCAGTGGCGATAAGTCGTGTCTTACCGGGTTGGACTCAAGACGATAGTTACCGG
ATAAGGCGCAGCGGTCGGGCTGAACGGGGGGTTCGTGCACACAGCCCAGCTTGGAGCGAACGACCTACAC
CGAACTGAGATACCTACAGCGTGAGCTATGAGAAAGCGCCACGCTTCCCGAAGGGAGAAAGGCGGACAGG
TATCCGGTAAGCGGCAGGGTCGGAACAGGAGAGCGCACGAGGGAGCTTCCAGGGGGAAACGCCTGGTATC
TTTATAGTCCTGTCGGGTTTCGCCACCTCTGACTTGAGCGTCGATTTTTGTGATGCTCGTCAGGGGGGCG
GAGCCTATGGAAAAACGCCAGCAACGCGGCCTTTTTACGGTTCCTGGCCTTTTGCTGGCCTTTTGCTCAC
ATGTTCTTTCCTGCGTTATCCCCTGATTCTGTGGATAACCGTGCGGCCGCAACACGTCTCGTACTGGAGT
AATACGACTCACTATAGGGATCCCTATCAGTGATAGAGATACTAGAGATTAAAGAGGAGAATAATCAATG
GGCCATCATCATCATCATCATCATCATCATCACAGCAGCGGCCATATCGAAGGTCGTCATGGCTCTCGAA
TGCCGCGTAAACGTTACAGCTGCGATTTTGAAACGACGACGAAAGTTGAAGATTGCCGTGTCTGGGCCTA
TGGTTATATGAACATCGAAGACCATTCAGAATATAAAATTGGCAACTCGCTGGATGAATTTATGGCGTGG
GCGCTGAAAGTTCAGGCCGACCTGTACTTCCACAATCTGAAATTTGATGGTGCGTTCATTATCAACTGGC
TGGAACGTAATGGCTTTAAATGGAGCGCCGATGGTCTGCCGAACACCTATAATACGATTATCTCTCGTAC
CGGCCAATGGTATATGATTGATATCTGCCTGGGCTACAAAGGTAAACGCAAAATTCATACCGTGATCTAT
GACAGCCTGAAAAAACTGCCGTTTCCGGTGAAGAAAATTGCGAAAGATTTCAAACTGACCGTCCTGAAAG
GCGATATTGACTATCACAAAGAACGTCCGGTTGGTTACAAAATCACGCCGGAAGAATATGCGTACATTAA
AAACGATATCCAGATTATCGCAGAAGCTCTGCTGATTCAGTTTAAACAAGGCCTGGATCGCATGACCGCC
GGCAGTGACTCCCTGAAAGATTTCAAAGATATCATCACCACGAAAAAATTTAAGAAAGTGTTCCCGACCC
TGAGCCTGGGTCTGGATAAAAAAGTTCGTTATGCATACCGCGGCGGTTTTACGTGGCTGAACGACCGTTT
CAAAGAAAAAGAAATTGGCGAGGGTATGGTCTTTGATGTGAATAGTCTGTATCCGGCTCAGATGTACTCC
CGCCTGCTGCCGTATGGCGAACCGATCGTTTTCGAGGGTAAATATGTCTGGGATGAAGACTACCCGCTGC
ATATTCAGCACATCCGTTGTGAATTTGAACTGAAAGAAGGCTATATTCCGACCATTCAAATCAAACGTAG
CCGCTTCTATAAGGGTAACGAATACCTGAAAAGCTCTGGCGGTGAAATCGCAGACCTGTGGCTGAGTAAC
GTCGATCTGGAACTGATGAAAGAACATTACGATCTGTACAACGTTGAATACATCTCCGGCCTGAAATTTA
AAGCCACCACGGGTCTGTTTAAAGATTTCATTGACAAATGGACCTACATCAAAACCACGTCTGAAGGTGC
AATCAAACAGCTGGCTAAACTGATGCTGAACAGCCTGTATGGCAAATTTGCATCTAATCCGGATGTTACC
GGTAAAGTCCCGTACCTGAAAGAAAATGGCGCTCTGGGTTTTCGCCTGGGCGAAGAAGAAACCAAAGATC
CGGTGTATACGCCGATGGGTGTTTTCATTACCGCGTGGGCACGTTACACCACCATCACCGCCGCACAAGC
GTGCTATGACCGCATTATCTACTGTGATACCGACTCAATTCATCTGACCGGCACGGAAATCCCGGATGTG
ATTAAAGATATCGTTGACCCGAAAAAACTGGGTTATTGGGCACACGAATCGACCTTTAAACGTGCTAAAT
ACCTGCGCCAGAAAACGTACATCCAAGACATCTACATGAAAGAAGTCGATGGCAAACTGGTGGAAGGTTC
ACCGGATGACTATACCGACATTAAATTTTCGGTGAAATGCGCCGGCATGACCGATAAAATTAAGAAAGAA
GTGACGTTCGAAAATTTCAAAGTGGGTTTCAGTCGCAAAATGACCCCGAAACCGGTCCAAGTTCCGGGCG
GCGTTGTGCTGGTCGATAACACCTTCACGATCAAATAAGCTTAATAGCATAACCCCTTGGGGCCTCTAAA
CGGGTCTTGAGGGGTTTTTTGCGCTAATGGGAGACG
Features (pLannotate 1.2.2; 8 found; start..end, strand, type, name):
    107..967     -  CDS            AmpR: β-lactamase; bla; confers resistance to ampicillin, carbenicillin, and related antibiotics
    968..1072    -  promoter       AmpR promoter: bla
   1175..1763    +  rep_origin     ori: high-copy-number ColE1/pMB1/pBR322/pUC origin of replication
   1890..1908    +  promoter       T7 promoter: promoter for bacteriophage T7 RNA polymerase
   1910..1933    +  promoter       PLtetO-1 promoter (fragment): modified phage lambda PL promoter with tet operator sites (Lutz and Bujard, 1997)
   1964..1981    +  CDS            capTEV™ (fragment): composite tag for in vivo biotinylation, TEV protease cleavage, and 6xHis tagging
   2030..3745    +  CDS            2: DPOL_BPPH2 - Experimental evidence at protein level: Swiss-Prot protein existence level 1. Polymerase responsible for protein-primed viral DNA replication by strand displacement with high processivity and fidelity (PubMed:3863101) (PubMed:2498321). To start replication, the DNA polymerase forms a heterodimer with a free primer terminal protein (TP), recognizes the replication origins at both 5' ends of the linear chromosome, and initiates replication using as primer the OH-group of Ser-232 of the TP (PubMed:22210885). This polymerase possesses three enzymatic activities: DNA synthesis (polymer
   3755..3801    +  terminator     T7 terminator: transcription terminator for bacteriophage T7 RNA polymerase
