[The description below was written by a language model from this plasmid's Addgene catalogue record and pLannotate feature annotations shown in this document.]
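Description:
pTE5451 is a small (about 3.8 kb) bacterial expression plasmid assembled by Golden Gate cloning into the pME_Cp_0_7-8_001 backbone. It is propagated in E. coli through a ColE1/pUC-type origin of replication and selected with ampicillin via a β-lactamase gene driven by its own bla promoter. The catalogue lists the copy number as unknown, although the annotated origin belongs to the high-copy family.

The payload is a single transcription unit, PT7-tetO-B0035-10xHis-p2 PovSak-T7 terminator. A bacteriophage T7 promoter is followed immediately by a tet operator. The annotation software labels this operator as a PLtetO-1 fragment, which most likely reflects only the shared operator sequence. With this arrangement, transcription by T7 RNA polymerase can be blocked by TetR binding and relieved by tetracycline-type inducers. Downstream lie the B0035 ribosome binding site and an N-terminal 10xHis tag, part of which is picked up as a "capTEV" fragment because of its histidine run. The tag is fused to the coding sequence for phi29 DNA polymerase (gene 2), and a T7 terminator ends the unit. Phi29 DNA polymerase is the highly processive, strand-displacing enzyme that carries out protein-primed replication of the phage genome. "PovSak" designates a variant of this polymerase, but the record does not state which substitutions it carries.

Going by the stated purpose and the associated publication title, the plasmid is a tetO-regulated polymerase construct for genetically encoded control of DNA replication coupled to in vitro transcription-translation. In that setting, repressor-controlled expression of the polymerase governs replication. The His tag would also permit affinity purification or detection of the enzyme.
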