Addgene plasmid #231066: pTE5451
Purpose: tetO-10xHis-phi29 DNA polymerase PovSak reporter: PT7-tetO-B0035-10xHis-p2 povsak-T7 terminator, AmpR
Depositing lab: Tobias Erb. Depositing organization: Max Planck Institute for Terrestrial Microbiology. Publication: Genetically encoded control of in vitro transcription-translation coupled DNA replication. Barthel S, Hoffmann-Becking M, Karimov IG, Erb TJ. bioRxiv 2025.07.08.663768; doi: 10.1101/2025.07.08.663768.
Backbone
  Vector backbone: pME_Cp_0_7-8_001
  Vector type: Bacterial Expression
Growth in bacteria
  Bacterial resistance: Ampicillin, 100 μg/mL
  Growth temperature: 30°C
  Growth strain: DH5alpha
  Copy number: Unknown
Gene/Insert
  Gene/Insert name: PT7-tetO-B0035-10xHis-phi29 DNAP PovSak-T7term
  Promoter: PT7-tetO
  Cloning method: Golden Gate
  Sequencing primers: 5′ CGGTTCCTGGCCTTTTGC; 3′ GATAGGTGCCTCACTGATTAAGC
Terms and licenses: Academic/Nonprofit Terms; Industry Terms: Not Available to Industry
Depositor comments: Please visit https://doi.org/10.1101/2025.07.08.663768 bioRxiv preprint.
How to cite: pTE5451 was a gift from Tobias Erb (Addgene plasmid # 231066 ; http://n2t.net/addgene:231066 ; RRID:Addgene_231066)
